>Addgene plasmid #168316 | pTL82 | addgene full sequence | sequence record 348915 | Addgene NGS Result
CGGTGCGGGCCTCTTCGCTATTACGCCAGATCCTTTTGTTGTTTCCGGGTGTACAATATGGACTTCCTCT
TTTCTGGCAACCAAACCCATACATCGGGATTCCTATAATACCTTCGTTGGTCTCCCTAACATGTAGGTGG
CGGAGGGGAGATATACAATAGAACAGATACCAGACAAGACATAATGGGCTAAACAAGACTACACCAATTA
CACTGCCTCATTGATGGTGGTACATAACGAACTAATACTGTAGCCCTAGACTTGATAGCCATCATCATAT
CGAAGTTTCACTACCCTTTTTCCATTTGCCATCTATTGAAGTAATAATAGGCGCATGCAACTTCTTTTCT
TTTTTTTTCTTTTCTCTCTCCCCCGTTGTTGTCTCACCATATCCGCAATGACAAAAAAATGATGGAAGAC
ACTAAAGGAAAAAATTAACGACAAAGACAGCACCAACAGATGTCGTTGTTCCAGAGCTGATGAGGGGTAT
CTCGAAGCACACGAAACTTTTTCCTTCCTTCATTCACGCACACTACTCTCTAATGAGCAACGGTATACGG
CCTTCCTTCCAGTTACTTGAATTTGAAATAAAAAAAAGTTTGCTGTCTTGCTATCAAGTATAAATAGACC
TGCAATTATTAATCTTTTGTTTCCTCGTCATTGTTCTCGTTCCCTTTCTTCCTTGTTTCTTTTTCTGCAC
AATATTTCAAGCTATACCAAGCATACAATCAACTCCAAGCTTGAAGCAAGCCTCCTGAAAGATGAAGCTA
CTGTCTTCTATCGAACAAGCATGCGATATTTGCCGACTTAAAAAGCTCAAGTGCTCCAAAGAAAAACCGA
AGTGCGCCAAGTGTCTGAAGAACAACTGGGAGTGTCGCTACTCTCCCAAAACCAAAAGGTCTCCGCTGAC
TAGGGCACATCTGACAGAAGTGGAATCAAGGCTAGAAAGACTGGAACAGCTATTTCTACTGATTTTTCCT
CGAGAAGACCTTGACATGATTTTGAAAATGGATTCTTTACAGGATATAAAAGCATTGTTAACAGGATTAT
TTGTACAAGATAATGTGAATAAAGATGCCGTCACAGATAGATTGGCTTCAGTGGAGACTGATATGCCTCT
AACATTGAGACAGCATAGAATAAGTGCGACATCATCATCGGAAGAGAGTAGTAACAAAGGTCAAAGACAG
TTGACTGTATCGCCGGAATTTGTAATACGACTCACTATAGGGCGAGCCGCCATCATGGAGGAGCAGAAGC
TGATCTCAGAGGAGGACCTGCATATGGCCATGGAGGCCGAATTCCGCAAAGAAATTATTATTCGCATGCA
CGTGAAAAGCGACAAATGCCAGGCCAAAGCCATGAAAGTGGCCGCCGCAGTGAGCGGTGTGGAAAGCGTT
AGCCTGGCCGGTGGTGATAAAAGCCTGCTGCTGGTGATTGGTACCGGCGTGGATAGCAACAAACTGGTGA
AGAAACTGAAGAAGAAGGTGGGCGAAGCCGAAATTGTGGAACTGCGCACCCACGATACCTTTGAACCGGC
AGCACTGCCTCTGCCGGGTACCAAATAAGGATCCGTCGACCTGCAGCGGCCGCATAACTAGCATAACCCC
TTGGGGCCTCTAAACGGGTCTTGAGGGGTTTTTTGCGCGCTTGCAGCCAAGCTAATTCCGGGCGAATTTC
TTATGATTTATGATTTTTATTATTAAATAAGTTATAAAAAAAATAAGTGTATACAAATTTTAAAGTGACT
CTTAGGTTTTAAAACGAAAATTCTTATTCTTGAGTAACTCTTTCCTGTAGGTCAGGTTGCTTTCTCAGGT
ATAGCATGAGGTCGCTCTTATTGACCACACCTCTACCGGCATGCAAGCTTGGCGTAATCATGGTCATAGC
TGTTTCCTGTGTGAAATTGTTATCCGCTCACAATTCCACACAACATACGAGCCGGAAGCATAAAGTGTAA
AGCCTGGGGTGCCTAATGAGTGAGCTAACTCACATTAATTGCGTTGCGCTCACTGCCCGCTTTCCAGTCG
GGAAACCTGTCGTGCCAGCTGCATTAATGAATCGGCCAACGCGCGGGGAGAGGCGGTTTGCGTATTGGGC
GCTCTTCCGCTTCCTCGCTCACTGACTCGCTGCGCTCGGTCGTTCGGCTGCGGCGAGCGGTATCAGCTCA
CTCAAAGGCGGTAATACGGTTATCCACAGAATCAGGGGATAACGCAGGAAAGAACATGTGAGCAAAAGGC
CAGCAAAAGGCCAGGAACCGTAAAAAGGCCGCGTTGCTGGCGTTTTTCCATAGGCTCCGCCCCCCTGACG
AGCATCACAAAAATCGACGCTCAAGTCAGAGGTGGCGAAACCCGACAGGACTATAAAGATACCAGGCGTT
TCCCCCTGGAAGCTCCCTCGTGCGCTCTCCTGTTCCGACCCTGCCGCTTACCGGATACCTGTCCGCCTTT
CTCCCTTCGGGAAGCGTGGCGCTTTCTCATAGCTCACGCTGTAGGTATCTCAGTTCGGTGTAGGTCGTTC
GCTCCAAGCTGGGCTGTGTGCACGAACCCCCCGTTCAGCCCGACCGCTGCGCCTTATCCGGTAACTATCG
TCTTGAGTCCAACCCGGTAAGACACGACTTATCGCCACTGGCAGCAGCCACTGGTAACAGGATTAGCAGA
GCGAGGTATGTAGGCGGTGCTACAGAGTTCTTGAAGTGGTGGCCTAACTACGGCTACACTAGAAGAACAG
TATTTGGTATCTGCGCTCTGCTGAAGCCAGTTACCTTCGGAAAAAGAGTTGGTAGCTCTTGATCCGGCAA
ACAAACCACCGCTGGTAGCGGTGGTTTTTTTGTTTGCAAGCAGCAGATTACGCGCAGAAAAAAAGGATCT
CAAGAAGATCCTTTGATCTTTTCTACGGGGTCTGACGCTCAGTGGAACGAAAACTCACGTTAAGGGATTT
TGGTCATGAGATTATCAAAAAGGATCTTCACCTAGATCCTTTTAAATTAAAAATGAAGTTTTAAATCAAT
CTAAAGTATATATGAGTAACCTGAGGCTATGGCAGGGCCTGCCGCCCCGACGTTGGCTGCGAGCCCTGGG
CCTTCACCCGAACTTGGGGGGTGGGGTGGGGAAAAGGAAGAAACGCGGGCGTATTGGCCCCAATGGGGTC
TCGGTGGGGTATCGACAGAGTGCCAGCCCTGGGACCGAACCCCGCGTTTATGAACAAACGACCCAACACC
GTGCGTTTTATTCTGTCTTTTTATTGCCGTCATAGCGCGGGTTCCTTCCGGTATTGTCTCCTTCCGTGTT
TCAGTTAGCCTCCCCCTAGGGTGGGCGAAGAACTCCAGCATGAGATCCCCGCGCTGGAGGATCATCCAGC
CGGCGTCCCGGAAAACGATTCCGAAGCCCAACCTTTCATAGAAGGCGGCGGTGGAATCGAAATCTCGTGA
TGGCAGGTTGGGCGTCGCTTGGTCGGTCATTTCGAACCCCAGAGTCCCGCTCAGAAGAACTCGTCAAGAA
GGCGATAGAAGGCGATGCGCTGCGAATCGGGAGCGGCGATACCGTAAAGCACGAGGAAGCGGTCAGCCCA
TTCGCCGCCAAGCTCTTCAGCAATATCACGGGTAGCCAACGCTATGTCCTGATAGCGGTCCGCCACACCC
AGCCGGCCACAGTCGATGAATCCAGAAAAGCGGCCATTTTCCACCATGATATTCGGCAAGCAGGCATCGC
CATGAGTCACGACGAGATCCTCGCCGTCGGGCATGCTCGCCTTGAGCCTGGCGAACAGTTCGGCTGGCGC
GAGCCCCTGATGCTCTTCGTCCAGATCATCCTGATCGACAAGACCGGCTTCCATCCGAGTACGTGCTCGC
TCGATGCGATGTTTCGCTTGGTGGTCGAATGGGCAGGTAGCCGGATCAAGCGTATGCAGCCGCCGCATTG
CATCAGCCATGATGGATACTTTCTCGGCAGGAGCAAGGTGAGATGACAGGAGATCCTGCCCCGGCACTTC
GCCCAATAGCAGCCAGTCCCTTCCCGCTTCAGTGACAACGTCGAGCACAGCTGCGCAAGGAACGCCCGTC
GTGGCCAGCCACGATAGCCGCGCTGCCTCGTCTTGCAGTTCATTCAGGGCACCGGACAGGTCGGTCTTGA
CAAAAAGAACCGGGCGCCCCTGCGCTGACAGCCGGAACACGGCGGCATCAGAGCAGCCGATTGTCTGTTG
TGCCCAGTCATAGCCGAATAGCCTCTCCACCCAAGCGGCCGGAGAACCTGCGTGCAATCCATCTTGTTCA
ATCATACTCTTCCTTTTTCAATATTATTGAAGCATTTATCAGGGTTATTGTCTCATGAGCGGATACATAT
TTGAATGTATTTAGAAAAATAAACAAATAGGGGTTCCGCGCACATTTCCCCGAAAAGTGCCACCTGAACG
AAGCATCTGTGCTTCATTTTGTAGAACAAAAATGCAACGCGAGAGCGCTAATTTTTCAAACAAAGAATCT
GAGCTGCATTTTTACAGAACAGAAATGCAACGCGAAAGCGCTATTTTACCAACGAAGAATCTGTGCTTCA
TTTTTGTAAAACAAAAATGCAACGCGAGAGCGCTAATTTTTCAAACAAAGAATCTGAGCTGCATTTTTAC
AGAACAGAAATGCAACGCGAGAGCGCTATTTTACCAACAAAGAATCTATACTTCTTTTTTGTTCTACAAA
AATGCATCCCGAGAGCGCTATTTTTCTAACAAAGCATCTTAGATTACTTTTTTTCTCCTTTGTGCGCTCT
ATAATGCAGTCTCTTGATAACTTTTTGCACTGTAGGTCCGTTAAGGTTAGAAGAAGGCTACTTTGGTGTC
TATTTTCTCTTCCATAAAAAAAGCCTGACTCCACTTCCCGCGTTTACTGATTACTAGCGAAGCTGCGGGT
GCATTTTTTCAAGATAAAGGCATCCCCGATTATATTCTATACCGATGTGGATTGCGCATACTTTGTGAAC
AGAAAGTGATAGCGTTGATGATTCTTCATTGGTCAGAAAATTATGAACGGTTTCTTCTATTTTGTCTCTA
TATACTACGTATAGGAAATGTTTACATTTTCGTATTGTTTTCGATTCACTCTATGAATAGTTCTTACTAC
AATTTTTTTGTCTAAAGAGTAATACTAGAGATAAACATAAAAAATGTAGAGGTCGAGTTTAGATGCAAGT
TCAAGGAGCGAAAGGTGGATGGGTAGGTTATATAGGGATATAGCACAGAGATATATAGCAAAGAGATACT
TTTGAGCAATGTTTGTGGAAGCGGTATTCGCAATATTTTAGTAGCTCGTTACAGTCCGGTGCGTTTTTGG
TTTTTTGAAAGTGCGTCTTCAGAGCGCTTTTGGTTTTCAAAAGCGCTCTGAAGTTCCTATACTTTCTAGA
GAATAGGAACTTCGGAATAGGAACTTCAAAGCGTTTCCGAAAACGAGCGCTTCCGAAAATGCAACGCGAG
CTGCGCACATACAGCTCACTGTTCACGTCGCACCTATATCTGCGTGTTGCCTGTATATATATATACATGA
GAAGAACGGCATAGTGCGTGTTTATGCTTAAATGCGTACTTATATGCGTCTATTTATGTAGGATGAAAGG
TAGTCTAGTACCTCCTGTGATATTATCCCATTCCATGCGGGGTATCGTATGCTTCCTTCAGCACTACCCT
TTAGCTGTTCTATATGCTGCCACTCCTCAATTGGATTAGTCTCATCCTTCAATGCTATCATTTCCTTTGA
TATTGGATCATACTAAGAAACCATTATTATCATGACATTAACCTATAAAAATAGGCGTATCACGAGGCCC
TTTCGTCTCGCGCGTTTCGGTGATGACGGTGAAAACCTCTGACACATGCAGCTCCCGGAGACGGTCACAG
CTTGTCTGTAAGCGGATGCCGGGAGCAGACAAGCCCGTCAGGGCGCGTCAGCGGGTGTTGGCGGGTGTCG
GGGCTGGCTTAACTATGCGGCATCAGAGCAGATTGTACTGAGAGTGCACCATAGATCAACGACATTACTA
TATATATAATATAGGAAGCATTTAATAGAACAGCATCGTAATATATGTGTACTTTGCAGTTATGACGCCA
GATGGCAGTAGTGGAAGATATTCTTTATTGAAAAATAGCTTGTCACCTTACGTACAATCTTGATCCGGAG
CTTTTCTTTTTTTGCCGATTAAGAATTAATTCGGTCGAAAAAAGAAAAGGAGAGGGCCAAGAGGGAGGGC
ATTGGTGACTATTGAGCACGTGAGTATACGTGATTAAGCACACAAAGGCAGCTTGGAGTATGTCTGTTAT
TAATTTCACAGGTAGTTCTGGTCCATTGGTGAAAGTTTGCGGCTTGCAGAGCACAGAGGCCGCAGAATGT
GCTCTAGATTCCGATGCTGACTTGCTGGGTATTATATGTGTGCCCAATAGAAAGAGAACAATTGACCCGG
TTATTGCAAGGAAAATTTCAAGTCTTGTAAAAGCATATAAAAATAGTTCAGGCACTCCGAAATACTTGGT
TGGCGTGTTTCGTAATCAACCTAAGGAGGATGTTTTGGCTCTGGTCAATGATTACGGCATTGATATCGTC
CAACTGCATGGAGATGAGTCGTGGCAAGAATACCAAGAGTTCCTCGGTTTGCCAGTTATTAAAAGACTCG
TATTTCCAAAAGACTGCAACATACTACTCAGTGCAGCTTCACAGAAACCTCATTCGTTTATTCCCTTGTT
TGATTCAGAAGCAGGTGGGACAGGTGAACTTTTGGATTGGAACTCGATTTCTGACTGGGTTGGAAGGCAA
GAGAGCCCCGAAAGCTTACATTTTATGTTAGCTGGTGGACTGACGCCAGAAAATGTTGGTGATGCGCTTA
GATTAAATGGCGTTATTGGTGTTGATGTAAGCGGAGGTGTGGAGACAAATGGTGTAAAAGACTCTAACAA
AATAGCAAATTTCGTCAAAAATGCTAAGAAATAGGTTATTACTGAGTAGTATTTATTTAAGTATTGTTTG
TGCACTTGCCGATCTATGCGGTGTGAAATACCGCACAGATGCGTAAGGAGAAAATACCGCATCAGGAAAT
TGTAAGCGTTAATATTTTGTTAAAATTCGCGTTAAATTTTTGTTAAATCAGCTCATTTTTTAACCAATAG
GCCGAAATCGGCAAAATCCCTTATAAATCAAAAGAATAGACCGAGATAGGGT
[37 nt withheld, positions 7193-7229]
AAAGAACGTGGACTCCAACGTCAAAGG
[49 nt withheld, positions 7257-7305]
T
[91 nt withheld, positions 7307-7397]
G
[124 nt withheld, positions 7399-7522]
CCATTCGCCATTCAGGCTGCGCAACTGTTGGGAAGGGCGAT
Features (pLannotate 1.2.2; 23 found; start..end, strand, type, name):
     30..734     +  promoter       ADH1 promoter: S. cerevisiae ADH1; promoter for alcohol dehydrogenase 1
    762..1202    +  CDS            GAL4 DNA binding domain: DNA binding domain of the GAL4 transcriptional activator; Saccharomyces cerevisiae GAL4 (truncated)
   1213..1231    +  promoter       T7 promoter: promoter for bacteriophage T7 RNA polymerase
   1598..1645    +  terminator     T7 terminator: transcription terminator for bacteriophage T7 RNA polymerase
   1672..1859    +  terminator     ADH1 terminator: S. cerevisiae ADH1; transcription terminator for the S. cerevisiae alcohol dehydrogenase 1 (ADH1) gene
   1907..1923    -  protein_bind   lac operator: The lac repressor binds to the lac operator to inhibit transcription in E. coli. This inhibition can be relieved by adding lactose or isopropyl-β-D-thiogalactopyranoside (IPTG). lac repressor encoded by lacI
   1931..1961    -  promoter       lac promoter: promoter for the E. coli lac operon
   1976..1997    -  protein_bind   CAP binding site: CAP binding activates transcription in the presence of cAMP. E. coli catabolite activator protein
   2010..2102    -  CDS            lacI (fragment): lac repressor; lacI; The lac repressor binds to the lac operator to inhibit transcription in E. coli. This inhibition can be relieved by adding lactose or isopropyl-β-D-thiogalactopyranoside (IPTG).
   2285..2873    -  rep_origin     ori: high-copy-number ColE1/pMB1/pBR322/pUC origin of replication
   3095..3111    +  polyA_signal   bGH poly(A) signal (fragment): bovine growth hormone polyadenylation signal
   3202..3249    -  polyA_signal   HSV TK poly(A) signal: herpes simplex virus thymidine kinase polyadenylation signal (Cole and Stacy, 1985)
   3308..3460    -  CDS            ble (fragment): BLE_KLEPN - Experimental evidence at protein level: Swiss-Prot protein existence level 1. Binding protein with a strong affinity to the bleomycin family of antibiotics. Binds to CL990; an antimitotic-antibiotic compound. From Klebsiella pneumoniae.
   3481..4275    -  CDS            NeoR/KanR: aminoglycoside phosphotransferase from Tn5; aph(3')-II (or nptII); confers resistance to neomycin, kanamycin, and G418 (Geneticin®)
   4276..4380    -  promoter       AmpR promoter: bla
   4407..5749    -  rep_origin     2μ ori: yeast 2μ plasmid origin of replication
   5817..5852    +  CDS            rop (fragment): Rop protein, which maintains plasmids at low copy number; rop
   5954..6003    +  misc_feature   bom (fragment): basis of mobility region from pBR322
   6142..6289    +  promoter       TRP1 promoter: S. cerevisiae TRP1
   6290..6964    +  CDS            TRP1: phosphoribosylanthranilate isomerase, required for tryptophan biosynthesis; S. cerevisiae TRP1; yeast auxotrophic marker
   7015..7066    +  misc_feature   bom (fragment): basis of mobility region from pBR322
   7094..7522    -  rep_origin     f1 ori (sequence partly withheld): f1 bacteriophage origin of replication; arrow indicates direction of (+) strand synthesis
   7526..29      -  CDS            lacZα (fragment) (across the origin): LacZα fragment of β-galactosidase; lacZ fragment
