[The description below was written by a language model from this plasmid's Addgene catalogue record and pLannotate feature annotations shown in this document.]
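Description:
pTL82 is a yeast two-hybrid bait plasmid built on the pGBKT7 backbone, carrying an insert recorded as Si514722593 from Setaria italica (foxtail millet). It is an E. coli–yeast shuttle vector of about 7.6 kb. In bacteria it replicates from a high-copy ColE1/pUC-type origin and is selected with kanamycin through the Tn5 aminoglycoside phosphotransferase gene driven by the AmpR (bla) promoter. In Saccharomyces cerevisiae it is maintained episomally by the 2μ origin and selected through the TRP1 auxotrophic marker with its own promoter. An f1 origin and several short backbone remnants (lacZα, lacI, rop, bom, ble and poly(A) fragments) are also annotated but play no evident functional role.

The expression cassette consists of the constitutive yeast ADH1 promoter driving the GAL4 DNA-binding domain, followed by a T7 promoter, a cloning region of roughly 370 bp, and then the T7 and ADH1 terminators. The annotation software did not label the insert itself, but this unannotated interval is where the Setaria italica sequence would be expected to lie, presumably fused in frame to the GAL4 DNA-binding domain. The record does not state the insert's exact boundaries, the identity of the encoded protein or the cloning method. The internal T7 promoter in this backbone allows in vitro transcription and translation of the insert without the GAL4 domain.

In a two-hybrid assay, the bait fusion is co-expressed with a prey fused to an activation domain, and interaction reconstitutes GAL4 activity to switch on reporter genes. The associated publication concerns a conserved effector of the blast fungus and its range of host-target binding, suggesting the plasmid was used to test such an effector–host protein interaction.
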