Addgene plasmid #168316: pTL82
Purpose: pGBKT7 yeast two-hybrid plasmid
Depositing lab: Sophien Kamoun. Depositing organization: Sainsbury Laboratory, Norwich. Publication: A single amino acid polymorphism in a conserved effector of the multihost blast fungus pathogen expands host-target binding spectrum. Bentham AR, Petit-Houdenot Y, Win J, Chuma I, Terauchi R, Banfield MJ, Kamoun S, Langner T. PLoS Pathog. 2021 Nov 10;17(11):e1009957. doi: 10.1371/journal.ppat.1009957. eCollection 2021 Nov. PubMed 34758051.
Backbone
  Vector backbone: pGBKT7
  Vector type: Yeast Expression
Growth in bacteria
  Bacterial resistance: Kanamycin, 50 μg/mL
  Growth temperature: 37°C
  Growth strain: DH5alpha
  Copy number: High Copy
Gene/Insert
  Gene/Insert name: Si514722593
  Species: Setaria italica
  Cloning method: Unknown
Terms and licenses: Academic/Nonprofit Terms; Industry Terms: Not Available to Industry
How to cite: pTL82 was a gift from Sophien Kamoun (Addgene plasmid # 168316 ; http://n2t.net/addgene:168316 ; RRID:Addgene_168316)
