>Addgene plasmid #168316 | pTL82 | depositor partial sequence | sequence record 326416 | insert
GAATTCCGCAAAGAAATTATTATTCGCATGCACGTGAAAAGCGACAAATGCCAGGCCAAAGCCATGAAAG
TGGCCGCCGCAGTGAGCGGTGTGGAAAGCGTTAGCCTGGCCGGTGGTGATAAAAGCCTGCTGCTGGTGAT
TGGTACCGGCGTGGATAGCAACAAACTGGTGAAGAAACTGAAGAAGAAGGTGGGCGAAGCCGAAATTGTG
GAACTGCGCACCCACGATACCTTTGAACCGGCAGCACTGCCTCTGCCGGGTACCAAATAAGGATCC
